>Addgene plasmid #232648 | pXJ-Myc-GATA6 | addgene full sequence | sequence record 464237 | Addgene NGS Result
CCGTTACATAACTTACGGTAAATGGCCCGCCTGGCTGACCGCCCAACGACCCCCGCCCATTGACGTCAAT
AATGACGTATGTTCCCATAGTAACGCCAATAGGGACTTTCCATTGACGTCAATGGGTGGAGTATTTACGG
TAAACTGCCCACTTGGCAGTACATCAAGTGTATCATATGCCAAGTACGCCCCCTATTGACGTCAATGACG
GTAAATGGCCCGCCTGGCATTATGCCCAGTACATGACCTTATGGGACTTTCCTACTTGGCAGTACATCTA
CGTATTAGTCATCGCTATTACCATGGTGATGCGGTTTTGGCAGTACATCAATGGGCGTGGATAGCGGTTT
GACTCACGGGGATTTCCAAGTCTCCACCCCATTGACGTCAATGGGAGTTTGTTTTGGCACCAAAATCAAC
GGGACTTTCCAAAATGTCGTAACAACTCCGCCCCATTGACGCAAATGGGCGGTAGGCGTGTACGGTGGGA
GGTCTATATAAGCAGAGCTCGTTTAGTGAACCGTCAGATCGCCTGGAGACGCCATCCACGCTGTTTTGAC
CTCCATAGAAGACACCGGGACCGATCCAGCCTCCGCGGCCGGGAACGGTGCATTGGAACGGACCCCTAGG
CTTTTGCAAAAAGCTCCGGATCGATCCTGAGAACTTCAGGGTGAGTTTGGGGACCCTTGATTGTTCTTTC
TTTTTCGCTATTGTAAAATTCATGTTATATGGAGGGGGCAAAGTTTTCAGGGTGTTGTTTAGAATGGGAA
GATGTCCCTTGTATCACCATGGACCCTCATGATAATTTTGTTTCTTTCACTTTCTACTCTGTTGACAACC
ATTGTCTCCTCTTATTTTCTTTTCATTTTCTGTAACTTTTTCGTTAAACTTTAGCTTGCATTTGTAACGA
ATTTTTAAATTCACTTTTGTTTATTTGTCAGATTGTAAGTACTTTCTCTAATCACTTTTTTTTCAAGGCA
ATCAGGGTATATTATATTGTACTTCAGCACAGTTTTAGAGAACAATTGTTATAATTAAATGATAAGGTAG
AATATTTCTGCATATAAATTCTGGCTGGCGTGGAAATATTCTTATTGGTAGAAACAACTACATCCTGGTC
ATCATCCTGCCTTTCTCTTTATGGTTACAATGATATACACTGTTTGAGATGAGGATAAAATACTCTGAGT
CCAAACCGGGCCCCTCTGCTAACCATGTTCATGCCTTCTTCTTTTTCCTACAGCTCCTGGGCAACGTGCT
GGTTATTGTGCTGTCTCATCATTTTGGCAAAGAATTGTAATACGACTCACTATAGGGCGAATTCACCATG
GCAGAGGAGCAAAAGCTCATTTCTGAAGAGGACTTGTTGCGGAAACATATGGGATCCTGGATGGCCTTGA
CTGACGGCGGCTGGTGCTTGCCGAAGCGCTTCGGGGCCGCGGGTGCGGACGCCAGCGACTCCAGAGCCTT
TCCAGCGCGGGAGCCCTCCACGCCGCCTTCCCCCATCTCTTCCTCGTCCTCCTCCTGCTCCCGGGGCGGA
GAGCGGGGCCCCGGCGGCGCCAGCAACTGCGGGACGCCTCAGCTCGACACGGAGGCGGCGGCCGGACCCC
CGGCCCGCTCGCTGCTGCTCAGTTCCTACGCTTCGCATCCCTTCGGGGCTCCCCACGGACCTTCGGCGCC
TGGGGTCGCGGGCCCCGGGGGCAACCTGTCGAGCTGGGAGGACTTGCTGCTGTTCACTGACCTCGACCAA
GCCGCGACCGCCAGCAAGCTGCTGTGGTCCAGCCGCGGCGCCAAGCTGAGCCCCTTCGCACCCGAGCAGC
CGGAGGAGATGTACCAGACCCTCGCCGCTCTCTCCAGCCAGGGTCCGGCCGCCTACGACGGCGCGCCCGG
CGGCTTCGTGCACTCTGCGGCCGCGGCGGCAGCAGCCGCGGCGGCGGCCAGCTCCCCGGTCTACGTGCCC
ACCACCCGCGTGGGTTCCATGCTGCCCGGCCTACCGTACCACCTGCAGGGGTCGGGCAGTGGGCCAGCCA
ACCACGCGGGCGGCGCGGGCGCGCACCCCGGCTGGCCTCAGGCCTCGGCCGACAGCCCTCCATACGGCAG
CGGAGGCGGCGCGGCTGGCGGCGGGGCCGCGGGGCCTGGCGGCGCTGGCTCAGCCGCGGCGCACGTCTCG
GCGCGCTTCCCCTACTCTCCCAGCCCGCCCATGGCCAACGGCGCCGCGCGGGAGCCGGGAGGCTACGCGG
CGGCGGGCAGTGGGGGCGCGGGAGGCGTGAGCGGCGGCGGCAGTAGCCTGGCGGCCATGGGCGGCCGCGA
GCCCCAGTACAGCTCGCTGTCGGCCGCGCGGCCGCTGAACGGGACGTACCACCACCACCACCACCACCAC
CACCACCATCCGAGCCCCTACTCGCCCTACGTGGGGGCGCCACTGACGCCTGCCTGGCCCGCCGGACCCT
TCGAGACCCCGGTGCTGCACAGCCTGCAGAGCCGCGCCGGAGCCCCGCTCCCGGTGCCCCGGGGTCCCAG
TGCAGACCTGCTGGAGGACCTGTCCGAGAGCCGCGAGTGCGTGAACTGCGGCTCCATCCAGACGCCGCTG
TGGCGGCGGGACGGCACCGGCCACTACCTGTGCAACGCCTGCGGGCTCTACAGCAAGATGAACGGCCTCA
GCCGGCCCCTCATCAAGCCGCAGAAGCGCGTGCCTTCATCACGGCGGCTTGGATTGTCCTGTGCCAACTG
TCACACCACAACTACCACCTTATGGCGCAGAAACGCCGAGGGTGAACCCGTGTGCAATGCTTGTGGACTC
TACATGAAACTCCATGGGGTGCCCAGACCACTTGCTATGAAAAAAGAGGGAATTCAAACCAGGAAACGAA
AACCTAAGAACATAAATAAATCAAAGACTTGCTCTGGTAATAGCAATAATTCCATTCCCATGACTCCAAC
TTCCACCTCTTCTAACTCAGATGATTGCAGCAAAAATACTTCCCCCACAACACAACCTACAGCCTCAGGG
GCGGGTGCCCCGGTGATGACTGGTGCGGGAGAGAGCACCAATCCCGAGAACAGCGAGCTCAAGTATTCGG
GTCAAGATGGGCTCTACATAGGCGTCAGTCTCGCCTCGCCGGCCGAAGTCACGTCCTCCGTGCGACCGGA
TTCCTGGTGCGCCCTGGCCCTGGCCTGAGCCCACGCCGCCAGGAGGCAGGGAGGGCTCCGCCGCGGGCCT
CACTCCACTCGTGTCCGCTTTTGTGCAGCGCTCGAGGGGGGGCCCGGTACCTTAATTAATTAAGGTACCA
GGTAAGTGTACCCAATTCGCCCTATAGTGAGTCGTATTACAATTCACTCGATCGCCCTTCCCAACAGTTG
CGCAGCCTGAATGGCGAATGGAGATCCAATTTTTAAGTGTATAATGTGTTAAACTACTGATTCTAATTGT
TTGTGTATTTTAGATTCACAGTCCCAAGGCTCATTTCAGGCCCCTCAGTCCTCACAGTCTGTTCATGATC
ATAATCAGCCATACCACATTTGTAGAGGTTTTACTTGCTTTAAAAAACCTCCCACACCTCCCCCTGAACC
TGAAACATAAAATGAATGCAATTGTTGTTGTTAACTTGTTTATTGCAGCTTATAATGGTTACAAATAAAG
CAATAGCATCACAAATTTCACAAATAAAGCATTTTTTTCACTGCATTCTAGTTGTGGTTTGTCCAAACTC
ATCAATGTATCTTAACGCGCGACTCTAGACTCTTCCGCTTCCTCGCTCACTGACTCGCTGCGCTCGGTCG
TTCGGCTGCGGCGAGCGGTATCAGCTCACTCAAAGGCGGTAATACGGTTATCCACAGAATCAGGGGATAA
CGCAGGAAAGAACATGTGAGCAAAAGGCCAGCAAAAGGCCAGGAACCGTAAAAAGGCCGCGTTGCTGGCG
TTTTTCCATAGGCTCCGCCCCCCTGACGAGCATCACAAAAATCGACGCTCAAGTCAGAGGTGGCGAAACC
CGACAGGACTATAAAGATACCAGGCGTTTCCCCCTGGAAGCTCCCTCGTGCGCTCTCCTGTTCCGACCCT
GCCGCTTACCGGATACCTGTCCGCCTTTCTCCCTTCGGGAAGCGTGGCGCTTTCTCATAGCTCACGCTGT
AGGTATCTCAGTTCGGTGTAGGTCGTTCGCTCCAAGCTGGGCTGTGTGCACGAACCCCCCGTTCAGCCCG
ACCGCTGCGCCTTATCCGGTAACTATCGTCTTGAGTCCAACCCGGTAAGACACGACTTATCGCCACTGGC
AGCAGCCACTGGTAACAGGATTAGCAGAGCGAGGTATGTAGGCGGTGCTACAGAGTTCTTGAAGTGGTGG
CCTAACTACGGCTACACTAGAAGAACAGTATTTGGTATCTGCGCTCTGCTGAAGCCAGTTACCTTCGGAA
AAAGAGTTGGTAGCTCTTGATCCGGCAAACAAACCACCGCTGGTAGCGGTGGTTTTTTTGTTTGCAAGCA
GCAGATTACGCGCAGAAAAAAAGGATCTCAAGAAGATCCTTTGATCTTTTCTACGGGGTCTGACGCTCAG
TGGAACGAAAACTCACGTTAAGGGATTTTGGTCATGAGATTATCAAAAAGGATCTTCACCTAGATCCTTT
TAAATTAAAAATGAAGTTTTAAATCAATCTAAAGTATATATGAGTAAACTTGGTCTGACAGTTACCAATG
CTTAATCAGTGAGGCACCTATCTCAGCGATCTGTCTATTTCGTTCATCCATAGTTGCCTGACTCCCCGTC
GTGTAGATAACTACGATACGGGAGGGCTTACCATCTGGCCCCAGTGCTGCAATGATACCGCGAGACCCAC
GCTCACCGGCTCCAGATTTATCAGCAATAAACCAGCCAGCCGGAAGGGCCGAGCGCAGAAGTGGTCCTGC
AACTTTATCCGCCTCCATCCAGTCTATTAATTGTTGCCGGGAAGCTAGAGTAAGTAGTTCGCCAGTTAAT
AGTTTGCGCAACGTTGTTGCCATTGCTACAGGCATCGTGGTGTCACGCTCGTCGTTTGGTATGGCTTCAT
TCAGCTCCGGTTCCCAACGATCAAGGCGAGTTACATGATCCCCCATGTTGTGCAAAAAAGCGGTTAGCTC
CTTCGGTCCTCCGATCGTTGTCAGAAGTAAGTTGGCCGCAGTGTTATCACTCATGGTTATGGCAGCACTG
CATAATTCTCTTACTGTCATGCCATCCGTAAGATGCTTTTCTGTGACTGGTGAGTACTCAACCAAGTCAT
TCTGAGAATAGTGTATGCGGCGACCGAGTTGCTCTTGCCCGGCGTCAATACGGGATAATACCGCGCCACA
TAGCAGAACTTTAAAAGTGCTCATCATTGGAAAACGTTCTTCGGGGCGAAAACTCTCAAGGATCTTACCG
CTGTTGAGATCCAGTTCGATGTAACCCACTCGTGCACCCAACTGATCTTCAGCATCTTTTACTTTCACCA
GCGTTTCTGGGTGAGCAAAAACAGGAAGGCAAAATGCCGCAAAAAAGGGAATAAGGGCGACACGGAAATG
TTGAATACTCATACTCTTCCTTTTTCAATATTATTGAAGCATTTATCAGGGTTATTGTCTCATGAGCGGA
TACATATTTGAATGTATTTAGAAAAATAAACAAATAGGGGTTCCGCGCACATTTCCCCGAAAAGTGCCAC
CTGACGTCTAAGAAACCATTATTATCATGACATTAACCTATAAAAATAGGCGTATCACGAGGCCCTTTCG
TCTCGCGCGTTTCGGTGATGACGGTGAAAACCTCTGACACATGCAGCTCCCGGAGACGGTCACAGCTTGT
CTGTAAGCGGATGCCGGGAGCAGACAAGCCCGTCAGGGCGCGTCAGCGGGTGTTGGCGGGTGTCGGGGCT
GGCTTAACTATGCGGCATCAGAGCAGATTGTACTGAGAGTGCACCATATGCGGTGTGAAATACCGCACAG
ATGCGTAAGGAGAAAATACCGCATCAGGAAATTGTAAGCGTTAATATTTTGTTAAAATTCGCGTTAAATT
TTTGTTAAATCAGCTCATTTTTTAACCAATAGGCCGAAATCGGCAAAATCCCTTATAAATCAAAAGAATA
GACCGAGATAGGGT
[37 nt withheld, positions 6105-6141]
AAAGAACGTGGACTCCAACGTCAAAGG
[49 nt withheld, positions 6169-6217]
T
[91 nt withheld, positions 6219-6309]
G
[124 nt withheld, positions 6311-6434]
CCATTCGCCATTCAGGCTGCGCAACTGTTGGGAAGGGCGATCGGTGCGGGCCTCTTCGCTATTACGCCAG
CTAGAGT
Features (pLannotate 1.2.2; 20 found; start..end, strand, type, name):
      2..305     +  enhancer       CMV enhancer: human cytomegalovirus immediate early enhancer
    306..509     +  promoter       CMV promoter: human cytomegalovirus (CMV) immediate early promoter
    625..647     +  promoter       SRα promoter (fragment): hybrid promoter consisting of the SV40 early promoter plus part of the long terminal repeat of human T-lymphotrophic virus 1
    671..1243    +  intron         β-globin intron: intron from rabbit β-globin gene
   1298..1316    +  promoter       T7 promoter: promoter for bacteriophage T7 RNA polymerase
   1337..1366    +  CDS            Myc: Myc (human c-Myc proto-oncogene) epitope tag
   1391..3175    +  CDS            GATA6: GATA6_HUMAN - Experimental evidence at protein level: Swiss-Prot protein existence level 1. Transcriptional activator (PubMed:19666519, PubMed:27756709, PubMed:22750565, PubMed:22824924). Regulates SEMA3C and PLXNA2 (PubMed:19666519). Involved in gene regulation specifically in the gastric epithelium (PubMed:9315713). May regulate genes that protect epithelial cells from bacterial infection (PubMed:16968778). Involved in bone morphogenetic protein (BMP)-mediated cardiac-specific gene expression (By similarity). Binds to BMP response element (BMPRE) DNA sequences within cardiac activating regio
   3251..3271    +  misc_feature   MCS (fragment): pBluescript multiple cloning site
   3311..3329    -  promoter       T7 promoter: promoter for bacteriophage T7 RNA polymerase
   3339..3378    +  CDS            lacZα (fragment): LacZα fragment of β-galactosidase; lacZ fragment
   3388..3443    +  intron         small t intron (fragment): SV40 (simian virus 40) small t antigen intron
   3443..3580    +  CDS            large T antigen (fragment): large T antigen from SV40 (simian virus 40)
   3603..3724    +  polyA_signal   SV40 poly(A) signal: SV40 polyadenylation signal
   3923..4511    -  rep_origin     ori: high-copy-number ColE1/pMB1/pBR322/pUC origin of replication
   4682..5542    -  CDS            AmpR: β-lactamase; bla; confers resistance to ampicillin, carbenicillin, and related antibiotics
   5543..5647    -  promoter       AmpR promoter: bla
   5742..5777    +  CDS            rop (fragment): Rop protein, which maintains plasmids at low copy number; rop
   5879..5978    +  misc_feature   bom (fragment): basis of mobility region from pBR322
   6006..6434    -  rep_origin     f1 ori (sequence partly withheld): f1 bacteriophage origin of replication; arrow indicates direction of (+) strand synthesis
   6438..6506    -  CDS            lacZα (fragment): LacZα fragment of β-galactosidase; lacZ fragment
