[The description below was written by a language model from this plasmid's Addgene catalogue record and pLannotate feature annotations shown in this document.]
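Description:
pXJ-Myc-GATA6 is a mammalian expression plasmid built on a modified pXJ40 backbone for transient production of human GATA6 in cultured mammalian cells. It is propagated in E. coli through a high-copy ColE1/pUC-type origin and selected with ampicillin via the β-lactamase gene and its native promoter. An f1 phage origin is also present, along with small remnants of rop, bom and lacZα that reflect the vector's cloning history rather than functional parts. The record states there is no mammalian selection marker, so the plasmid suits transient transfection rather than stable line generation.

The expression cassette is driven by the human cytomegalovirus immediate early enhancer and promoter, followed by a rabbit β-globin intron, which generally improves processing and accumulation of the transcript. A T7 promoter sits just upstream of the coding region and could in principle support in vitro transcription. The open reading frame begins with a Myc epitope tag fused to the N terminus of GATA6, allowing detection or immunoprecipitation with anti-Myc antibodies. The insert was placed between BamHI and XhoI sites, both retained. Downstream, SV40-derived sequence including fragments of the small t intron and large T antigen region leads into the SV40 polyadenylation signal, which terminates the transcript.

GATA6 is a zinc-finger transcriptional activator, annotated here as being involved in gastric epithelial and BMP-mediated cardiac gene regulation. The plasmid is used to overexpress tagged GATA6 in cells; the associated publication concerns GATA-factor binding and regulation at a hyperlipidemia-associated variant, though the record does not detail the specific assays.
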