Addgene plasmid #232648: pXJ-Myc-GATA6
Purpose: transient expresses GATA6 in mammalian cells
Depositing lab: Chen-Yang Shen. Depositing organization: Institute of Biomedical Sciences, Academia Sinica. Publication: A common variant in 11q23.3 associated with hyperlipidemia is mediated by the binding and regulation of GATA4. Chou WC, Chen WT, Shen CY. NPJ Genom Med. 2022 Jan 19;7(1):4. doi: 10.1038/s41525-021-00279-5. PubMed 35046404.
Backbone
  Vector backbone: modified pXJ40
  Backbone size w/o insert (bp): 4669
  Vector type: Mammalian Expression
  Selectable markers: No mammalian selection marker
Growth in bacteria
  Bacterial resistance: Ampicillin, 100 μg/mL
  Growth temperature: 37°C
  Growth strain: DH5alpha
  Copy number: High Copy
Gene/Insert
  Gene/Insert name: GATA6
  Species: H. sapiens (human)
  Insert size (bp): 1863
  Entrez Gene: GATA6
  Promoter: CMV
  Tag / fusion protein: Myc (N terminal on insert)
  Cloning method: Restriction Enzyme; 5′ cloning site BamHI (not destroyed); 3′ cloning site XhoI (not destroyed)
  Sequencing primers: 5′ Bglob-intron-F; 3′ SV40pA-R
Terms and licenses: Academic/Nonprofit Terms; Industry Terms: Not Available to Industry
How to cite: pXJ-Myc-GATA6 was a gift from Chen-Yang Shen (Addgene plasmid # 232648 ; http://n2t.net/addgene:232648 ; RRID:Addgene_232648)
